>Addgene plasmid #170822 | PiggyBac EF1a-eGFP-Puro U6 PPP2CA g1 | addgene full sequence | sequence record 335757 | Addgene NGS Result
GGGCAGAGCGCACATCGCCCACAGTCCCCGAGAAGTTGGGGGGAGGGGTCGGCAATTGAACCGGTGCCTA
GAGAAGGTGGCGCGGGGTAAACTGGGAAAGTGATGTCGTGTACTGGCTCCGCCTTTTTCCCGAGGGTGGG
GGAGAACCGTATATAAGTGCAGTAGTCGCCGTGAACGTTCTTTTTCGCAACGGGTTTGCCGCCAGAACAC
AGGTGTCGTGACGCGGGATCCGCCACCATGGTGAGCAAGGGCGAGGAGCTGTTCACCGGGGTGGTGCCCA
TCCTGGTCGAGCTGGACGGCGACGTAAACGGCCACAAGTTCAGCGTGTCCGGCGAGGGCGAGGGCGATGC
CACCTACGGCAAGCTGACCCTGAAGTTCATCTGCACCACCGGCAAGCTGCCCGTGCCCTGGCCCACCCTC
GTGACCACCCTGACCTACGGCGTGCAGTGCTTCAGCCGCTACCCCGACCACATGAAGCAGCACGACTTCT
TCAAGTCCGCCATGCCCGAAGGCTACGTCCAGGAGCGCACCATCTTCTTCAAGGACGACGGCAACTACAA
GACCCGCGCCGAGGTGAAGTTCGAGGGCGACACCCTGGTGAACCGCATCGAGCTGAAGGGCATCGACTTC
AAGGAGGACGGCAACATCCTGGGGCACAAGCTGGAGTACAACTACAACAGCCACAACGTCTATATCATGG
CCGACAAGCAGAAGAACGGCATCAAGGTGAACTTCAAGATCCGCCACAACATCGAGGACGGCAGCGTGCA
GCTCGCCGACCACTACCAGCAGAACACCCCCATCGGCGACGGCCCCGTGCTGCTGCCCGACAACCACTAC
CTGAGCACCCAGTCCGCCCTGAGCAAAGACCCCAACGAGAAGCGCGATCACATGGTCCTGCTGGAGTTCG
TGACCGCCGCCGGGATCACTCTCGGCATGGACGAGCTGTACAAGCCAAAGAAGAAGCGTAAGGTACCCGG
GGGCAGCGGAGAGGGCAGAGGTTCTCTTCTAACATGCGGTGACGTGGAGGAGAATCCCGGCCCTAGGCTC
GAGATGACCGAGTACAAGCCCACGGTGCGCCTCGCCACCCGCGACGACGTCCCCAGGGCCGTACGCACCC
TCGCCGCCGCGTTCGCCGACTACCCCGCCACGCGCCACACCGTCGATCCGGACCGCCACATCGAGCGGGT
CACCGAGCTGCAAGAACTCTTCCTCACGCGCGTCGGGCTCGACATCGGCAAGGTGTGGGTCGCGGACGAC
GGCGCCGCGGTGGCGGTCTGGACCACGCCGGAGAGCGTCGAAGCGGGGGCGGTGTTCGCCGAGATCGGCC
CGCGCATGGCCGAGTTGAGCGGTTCCCGGCTGGCCGCGCAGCAACAGATGGAAGGCCTCCTGGCGCCGCA
CCGGCCCAAGGAGCCCGCGTGGTTCCTGGCCACCGTCGGCGTCTCGCCCGACCACCAGGGCAAGGGTCTG
GGCAGCGCCGTCGTGCTCCCCGGAGTGGAGGCGGCCGAGCGCGCCGGGGTGCCCGCCTTCCTGGAGACCT
CCGCGCCCCGCAACCTCCCCTTCTACGAGCGGCTCGGCTTCACCGTCACCGCCGACGTCGAGGTGCCCGA
AGGACCGCGCACCTGGTGCATGACCCGCAAGCCCGGTGCCTGATCTAGAGGGCCCGTTTAGTTAACTTGT
TTATTGCAGCTTATAATGGTTACAAATAAAGCAATAGCATCACAAATTTCACAAATAAAGCATTTTTTTC
ACTGCGAGGGCCTATTTCCCATGATTCCTTCATATTTGCATATACGATACAAGGCTGTTAGAGAGATAAT
TGGAATTAATTTGACTGTAAACACAAAGATATTAGTACAAAATACGTGACGTAGAAAGTAATAATTTCTT
GGGTAGTTTGCAGTTTTAAAATTATGTTTTAAAATGGACTATCATATGCTTACCGTAACTTGAAAGTATT
TCGATTTCTTGGCTTTATATATCTTGTGGAAAGGACGAAACACCGAACCCCTACCAACTGGTCGGGGTTT
GAAACCGATAACAATAGTTTGGAGCACTTTTTTTTTAAAAGTTTTGTTACTTTATAGAAGAAATTTTGAG
TTTTTGTTTTTTTTTAATAAATAAATAAACATAAATAAATTGTTTGTTGAATTTATTATTAGTATGTAAG
TGTAAATATAATAAAACTTAATATCTATTCAAATTAATAAATAAACCTCGATATACAGACCGATAAAACA
CATGCGTCAATTTTACGCATGATTATCTTTAACGTACGTCACAATATGATTATCTTTCTAGGGTTAAGTC
GACCTTGGCGTAATCATGGTCATAGCTGTTTCCTGTGTGAAATTGTTATCCGCTCACAATTCCACACAAC
ATACGAGCCGGAAGCATAAAGTGTAAAGCCTGGGGTGCCTAATGAGTGAGCTAACTCACATTAATTGCGT
TGCGCTCACTGCCCGCTTTCCAGTCGGGAAACCTGTCGTGCCAGCTGCATTAATGAATCGGCCAACGCGC
GGGGAGAGGCGGTTTGCGTATTGGGCGCTCTTCCGCTTCCTCGCTCACTGACTCGCTGCGCTCGGTCGTT
CGGCTGCGGCGAGCGGTATCAGCTCACTCAAAGGCGGTAATACGGTTATCCACAGAATCAGGGGATAACG
CAGGAAAGAACATGTGAGCAAAAGGCCAGCAAAAGGCCAGGAACCGTAAAAAGGCCGCGTTGCTGGCGTT
TTTCCATAGGCTCCGCCCCCCTGACGAGCATCACAAAAATCGACGCTCAAGTCAGAGGTGGCGAAACCCG
ACAGGACTATAAAGATACCAGGCGTTTCCCCCTGGAAGCTCCCTCGTGCGCTCTCCTGTTCCGACCCTGC
CGCTTACCGGATACCTGTCCGCCTTTCTCCCTTCGGGAAGCGTGGCGCTTTCTCATAGCTCACGCTGTAG
GTATCTCAGTTCGGTGTAGGTCGTTCGCTCCAAGCTGGGCTGTGTGCACGAACCCCCCGTTCAGCCCGAC
CGCTGCGCCTTATCCGGTAACTATCGTCTTGAGTCCAACCCGGTAAGACACGACTTATCGCCACTGGCAG
CAGCCACTGGTAACAGGATTAGCAGAGCGAGGTATGTAGGCGGTGCTACAGAGTTCTTGAAGTGGTGGCC
TAACTACGGCTACACTAGAAGAACAGTATTTGGTATCTGCGCTCTGCTGAAGCCAGTTACCTTCGGAAAA
AGAGTTGGTAGCTCTTGATCCGGCAAACAAACCACCGCTGGTAGCGGTGGTTTTTTTGTTTGCAAGCAGC
AGATTACGCGCAGAAAAAAAGGATCTCAAGAAGATCCTTTGATCTTTTCTACGGGGTCTGACGCTCAGTG
GAACGAAAACTCACGTTAAGGGATTTTGGTCATGAGATTATCAAAAAGGATCTTCACCTAGATCCTTTTA
AATTAAAAATGAAGTTTTAAATCAATCTAAAGTATATATGAGTAAACTTGGTCTGACAGTTACCAATGCT
TAATCAGTGAGGCACCTATCTCAGCGATCTGTCTATTTCGTTCATCCATAGTTGCCTGACTCCCCGTCGT
GTAGATAACTACGATACGGGAGGGCTTACCATCTGGCCCCAGTGCTGCAATGATACCGCGAGACCCACGC
TCACCGGCTCCAGATTTATCAGCAATAAACCAGCCAGCCGGAAGGGCCGAGCGCAGAAGTGGTCCTGCAA
CTTTATCCGCCTCCATCCAGTCTATTAATTGTTGCCGGGAAGCTAGAGTAAGTAGTTCGCCAGTTAATAG
TTTGCGCAACGTTGTTGCCATTGCTACAGGCATCGTGGTGTCACGCTCGTCGTTTGGTATGGCTTCATTC
AGCTCCGGTTCCCAACGATCAAGGCGAGTTACATGATCCCCCATGTTGTGCAAAAAAGCGGTTAGCTCCT
TCGGTCCTCCGATCGTTGTCAGAAGTAAGTTGGCCGCAGTGTTATCACTCATGGTTATGGCAGCACTGCA
TAATTCTCTTACTGTCATGCCATCCGTAAGATGCTTTTCTGTGACTGGTGAGTACTCAACCAAGTCATTC
TGAGAATAGTGTATGCGGCGACCGAGTTGCTCTTGCCCGGCGTCAATACGGGATAATACCGCGCCACATA
GCAGAACTTTAAAAGTGCTCATCATTGGAAAACGTTCTTCGGGGCGAAAACTCTCAAGGATCTTACCGCT
GTTGAGATCCAGTTCGATGTAACCCACTCGTGCACCCAACTGATCTTCAGCATCTTTTACTTTCACCAGC
GTTTCTGGGTGAGCAAAAACAGGAAGGCAAAATGCCGCAAAAAAGGGAATAAGGGCGACACGGAAATGTT
GAATACTCATACTCTTCCTTTTTCAATATTATTGAAGCATTTATCAGGGTTATTGTCTCATGAGCGGATA
CATATTTGAATGTATTTAGAAAAATAAACAAATAGGGGTTCCGCGCACATTTCCCCGAAAAGTGCCACCT
GACGTCTAAGAAACCATTATTATCATGACATTAACCTATAAAAATAGGCGTATCACGAGGCCCTTTCGTC
TCGCGCGTTTCGGTGATGACGGTGAAAACCTCTGACACATGCAGCTCCCGGAGACGGTCACAGCTTGTCT
GTAAGCGGATGCCGGGAGCAGACAAGCCCGTCAGGGCGCGTCAGCGGGTGTTGGCGGGTGTCGGGGCTGG
CTTAACTATGCGGCATCAGAGCAGATTGTACTGAGAGTGCACCATATGCGGTGTGAAATACCGCACAGAT
GCGTAAGGAGAAAATACCGCATCAGGCGCCATTCGCCATTCAGGCTGCGCAACTGTTGGGAAGGGCGATC
GGTGCGGGCCTCTTCGCTATTACGCCAGCTGGCGAAAGGGGGATGTGCTGCAAGGCGATTAAGTTGGGTA
ACGCCAGGGTTTTCCCAGTCACGACGTTGTAAAACGACGGCCAGTGAATTCTTAACCCTAGAAAGATAGT
CTGCGTAAAATTGACGCATGCATTCTTGAAATATTGCTCTCTCTTTCTAAATAGCGCGAATCCGTCGCTG
TGCATTTAGGACATCTCAGTCGCCGCTTGGAGCTCCCGTGAGGCGTGCTTGTCAATGCGGTAAGTGTCAC
TGATTTTGAACTATAACGACCGCGTGAGTCAAAATGACGCATGATTATCTTTTACGTGACTTTTAAGATT
TAACTCATACGATAATTATATTGTTATTTCATGTTCTACTTACGTGATAACTTATTATATATATATTTTC
TTGTTATAGATATCAAACTTGTTTATTGCAGCTTATAATGGTTACAAATAAGGCAATAGCATCACAAATT
TCACAAATAAGGCATTTTTTTCACTGCATTCTAGTTTTGGTTTGTCCAAACTCATCAATGTATCTTATCA
TGTCTGGATCTCAAATCCCTCGGAAGCTGCGCCTGTCTTAGGTTGGAGTGATACATTTTTATCACTTTTA
CCCGTCTTTGGATTAGGCAGTAGCTCTGACGGCCCTCCTGTCTTAGGTTAGTGAAAAATGTCACTCTCTT
ACCCGTCATTGGCTGTCCAGCTTAGCTCGCAGGGGAGGTGGTCTACTAGT
Features (pLannotate 1.2.2; 17 found; start..end, strand, type, name):
      1..212     +  promoter       EF-1α core promoter: core promoter for human elongation factor EF-1α
    238..954     +  CDS            EGFP: EGFP is a basic (constitutively fluorescent) green fluorescent protein published in 1996, derived from Aequorea victoria. It is reported to be a rapidly-maturing weak dimer with moderate acid sensitivity.
   1054..1653    +  CDS            PuroR: puromycin N-acetyltransferase; pac from Streptomyces alboniger; confers resistance to puromycin
   1674..1755    +  polyA_signal   SV40 poly(A) signal: SV40 polyadenylation signal
   1756..1996    +  promoter       U6 promoter: RNA polymerase III promoter for human U6 snRNA
   2006..2035    +  misc_RNA       RfxCas13d DR30: 5' processed 30-base direct repeat for an RfxCas13d gRNA (Konermann et al., 2018)
   2353..2369    -  protein_bind   lac operator: The lac repressor binds to the lac operator to inhibit transcription in E. coli. This inhibition can be relieved by adding lactose or isopropyl-β-D-thiogalactopyranoside (IPTG). lac repressor encoded by lacI
   2377..2407    -  promoter       lac promoter: promoter for the E. coli lac operon
   2422..2443    -  protein_bind   CAP binding site: CAP binding activates transcription in the presence of cAMP. E. coli catabolite activator protein
   2456..2548    -  CDS            lacI (fragment): lac repressor; lacI; The lac repressor binds to the lac operator to inhibit transcription in E. coli. This inhibition can be relieved by adding lactose or isopropyl-β-D-thiogalactopyranoside (IPTG).
   2731..3319    -  rep_origin     ori: high-copy-number ColE1/pMB1/pBR322/pUC origin of replication
   3490..4350    -  CDS            AmpR: β-lactamase; bla; confers resistance to ampicillin, carbenicillin, and related antibiotics
   4351..4455    -  promoter       AmpR promoter: bla
   4550..4585    +  CDS            rop (fragment): Rop protein, which maintains plasmids at low copy number; rop
   4687..4786    +  misc_feature   bom (fragment): basis of mobility region from pBR322
   4792..4949    -  CDS            lacZα (fragment): LacZα fragment of β-galactosidase; lacZ fragment
   5266..5400    +  polyA_signal   SV40 poly(A) signal: SV40 polyadenylation signal
