[The description below was written by a language model from this plasmid's Addgene catalogue record and pLannotate feature annotations shown in this document.]
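Description:
PiggyBac EF1a-eGFP-Puro U6 PPP2CA g1 is a 5.6 kb mammalian expression plasmid built on a PiggyBac transposon backbone. It delivers a Cas13d guide RNA against human PPP2CA (PP2Ac), the catalytic subunit of protein phosphatase 2A. In bacteria it is maintained as a high-copy plasmid through a ColE1/pUC-type origin and selected with ampicillin via the β-lactamase gene. The backbone also carries remnants of standard cloning-vector sequence, including the lac promoter and operator and fragments of lacI, lacZα, rop and bom. The automated feature table does not annotate the PiggyBac terminal repeats, so their positions cannot be stated from the record. The vector type nevertheless implies that the cargo is meant to integrate into the genome when a PiggyBac transposase is supplied from a separate source.

The payload consists of two expression units. An EF-1α core promoter drives EGFP followed by the puromycin N-acetyltransferase gene and an SV40 polyadenylation signal, so cells carrying the plasmid can be identified by fluorescence and enriched with puromycin. There is a roughly 100 bp gap between the two coding sequences, and the record does not say what links them. Immediately downstream, a human U6 RNA polymerase III promoter transcribes the 30-base RfxCas13d direct repeat followed by a 23-nucleotide spacer. The spacer was cloned into the parental vector's BbsI sites, which were destroyed in the process. The plasmid encodes no Cas13d, so the nuclease must be provided separately. Because RfxCas13d targets RNA, the guide directs cleavage of the PPP2CA transcript, producing knockdown rather than gene editing. The associated publication concerns chimeric antigen receptor neutrophils derived from human pluripotent stem cells.
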