Addgene plasmid #170822: PiggyBac EF1a-eGFP-Puro U6 PPP2CA g1
Purpose: PiggyBac Cas13d sgRNA plasmid for PPP2CA knockdown
Depositing lab: Xiaoping Bao. Depositing organization: Purdue University. Publication: Engineering chimeric antigen receptor neutrophils from human pluripotent stem cells for targeted cancer immunotherapy. Chang Y, Syahirah R, Wang X, Jin G, Torregrosa-Allen S, Elzey BD, Hummel SN, Wang T, Li C, Lian X, Deng Q, Broxmeyer HE, Bao X. Cell Rep. 2022 Jul 19;40(3):111128. doi: 10.1016/j.celrep.2022.111128. PubMed 35858579.
Backbone
  Vector backbone: PiggyBac EF1a-eGFP-Puro U6 BbsI
  Backbone size w/o insert (bp): 5575
  Total vector size (bp): 5580
  Vector type: Mammalian Expression ; Piggybac transposon
  Selectable markers: Puromycin
Growth in bacteria
  Bacterial resistance: Ampicillin, 100 μg/mL
  Growth temperature: 37°C
  Growth strain: DH5alpha
  Copy number: High Copy
Gene/Insert
  Gene/Insert name: Cas13d PPP2CA gRNA1 (alt name: PP2Ac)
  gRNA/shRNA sequence: CGATAACAATAGTTTGGAGCACT
  Species: H. sapiens (human)
  Insert size (bp): 23
  Promoter: U6
  Cloning method: Restriction Enzyme; 5′ cloning site BbsI (destroyed during cloning); 3′ cloning site BbsI (destroyed during cloning)
  Sequencing primers: 5′ TTTCTTGGGTAGTTTGCAGTTTT; 3′ M13 RVS
Terms and licenses: Academic/Nonprofit Terms; Industry Terms: Not Available to Industry
How to cite: PiggyBac EF1a-eGFP-Puro U6 PPP2CA g1 was a gift from Xiaoping Bao (Addgene plasmid # 170822 ; http://n2t.net/addgene:170822 ; RRID:Addgene_170822)
